Addgene plasmid #72841: PatoL-OG241
Purpose: Induced by acetoacetate to express GFP using atoSC two-component system in E. coli. Contains the atoDAEB promoter (Pato) with a strong RBS, Bba_B0034 (iGEM). OG241 backbone.
Depositing lab: Chris Barnes. Depositing organization: University College London. Publication: Engineered acetoacetate-inducible whole-cell biosensors based on the AtoSC two-component system. Rutter JW, Dekker L, Fedorec AJH, Gonzales DT, Wen KY, Tanner LES, Donovan E, Ozdemir T, Thomas GM, Barnes CP. Biotechnol Bioeng. 2021 Nov;118(11):4278-4289. doi: 10.1002/bit.27897. Epub 2021 Aug 9. PubMed 34289076.
Backbone
  Vector backbone: OG241
  Backbone manufacturer: Oxford Genetics
  Total vector size (bp): 4695
  Modifications to backbone: Inserted PatoL promoter, atoDAEB promoter (Pato) with a strong RBS, Bba_B0034 (iGEM), upstream daGFP.
  Vector type: Bacterial Expression
Growth in bacteria
  Bacterial resistance: Kanamycin, 50 μg/mL
  Growth temperature: 37°C
  Growth strain: DH5alpha
  Copy number: High Copy
Gene/Insert
  Gene/Insert name: PatoL
  Species: E. coli DH5A
  Insert size (bp): 552
  Promoter: PatoL
  Cloning method: Restriction Enzyme; 5′ cloning site SpeI (not destroyed); 3′ cloning site KpnI (not destroyed)
  Sequencing primers: 5′ TAAGCAACTAGTGCCGTGCATTGATGTATAAACT; 3′ TGCTTAGGTACCATCTAGTATTTCTCCTCTTTAATCTGCATACACCGTTGTGGGTACAG
Terms and licenses: Academic/Nonprofit Terms; Industry Terms: Not Available to Industry
Depositor comments: Capillary sequence files used the primers CATCTTCGATGGATAGCGATT and TGTACGGGATCTCCTTCTCG to verify MCS region including the promoter and the start codon of daGFP. Please visit https://www.biorxiv.org/content/early/2016/01/07/035972 for bioRxiv preprint.
How to cite: PatoL-OG241 was a gift from Chris Barnes (Addgene plasmid # 72841 ; http://n2t.net/addgene:72841 ; RRID:Addgene_72841)
