[The description below was written by a language model from this plasmid's Addgene catalogue record and pLannotate feature annotations shown in this document.]
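Description:
PatoL-OG241 is a 4,695 bp bacterial expression plasmid built on the commercial OG241 backbone and designed as an acetoacetate-responsive GFP reporter for E. coli. It replicates from a high-copy ColE1/pUC-type origin and is selected with kanamycin through a Tn5-derived NeoR/KanR (aph(3')-II) gene followed by an rrnG terminator. A short β-lactamase fragment is also annotated, but it appears to be a backbone remnant rather than a working marker.

The insert is a 552 bp fragment called PatoL, taken from E. coli DH5α and cloned between retained SpeI and KpnI sites directly upstream of the backbone's daGFP coding sequence. It carries the promoter of the atoDAEB operon (Pato) coupled to the strong iGEM ribosome binding site Bba_B0034. The promoter itself is not annotated in the feature table, but the gap before the daGFP CDS is consistent with its placement. Pato is controlled by the AtoSC two-component system, in which the sensor kinase AtoS responds to acetoacetate and activates the response regulator AtoC. No atoS or atoC genes appear in the feature table, so the sensing apparatus is evidently supplied by the host cell. Downstream of daGFP, T7 and rrnG terminators end transcription. The flanking β-globin insulators, synthetic and SV40 poly(A) signals, and RNA polymerase II pause site are generic backbone elements with no expected role in bacteria.

The plasmid serves as a whole-cell biosensor component, giving green fluorescence as a readout of acetoacetate. The strong RBS distinguishes this version of the Pato reporter.
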