Features (pLannotate 1.2.2; 15 found; start..end, strand, type, name):
     18..89      +  misc_feature   5' β-globin insulator: insulator upstream of the human β-globin locus (Farrell et al., 2002)
     94..140     -  terminator     T7 terminator: transcription terminator for bacteriophage T7 RNA polymerase
    158..206     -  polyA_signal   poly(A) signal: synthetic polyadenylation signal
    241..289     +  polyA_signal   poly(A) signal: synthetic polyadenylation signal
    303..394     +  misc_feature   pause site: RNA polymerase II transcriptional pause signal from the human α2 globin gene
    681..1389    +  CDS            daGFP (fragment): green fluorescent protein with peak excitation at 510 nm and peak emission at 521 nm
   1501..1622    -  polyA_signal   SV40 poly(A) signal: SV40 polyadenylation signal
   1645..1714    -  CDS            large T antigen (fragment): large T antigen from SV40 (simian virus 40)
   1737..1783    +  terminator     T7 terminator: transcription terminator for bacteriophage T7 RNA polymerase
   1813..1949    +  terminator     rrnG terminator: transcription terminator from the E. coli ribosomal RNA rrnG operon (Albrechtsen et al., 1991)
   1994..2065    +  misc_feature   3' β-globin insulator: insulator downstream of the human β-globin locus (Farrell et al., 2002)
   2291..2879    -  rep_origin     ori: high-copy-number ColE1/pMB1/pBR322/pUC origin of replication
   3051..3115    -  CDS            bla(M) (fragment): β-lactamase lacking the signal sequence; bla(M); allows cytosolic expression of β-lactamase
   3625..4419    +  CDS            NeoR/KanR: aminoglycoside phosphotransferase from Tn5; aph(3')-II (or nptII); confers resistance to neomycin, kanamycin, and G418 (Geneticin®)
   4432..4568    +  terminator     rrnG terminator: transcription terminator from the E. coli ribosomal RNA rrnG operon (Albrechtsen et al., 1991)
>Addgene plasmid #72841 | PatoL-OG241 | depositor full sequence | sequence record 133605 | PatoL-OG241 sequence 4695 bps
GCGATCGCGGCTCCCGACATCTTGGACCATTAGCTCCACAGGTATCTTCTTCCCTCTAGTGGTCATAACA
GCAGCTTCAGCTACCTCTCAATTCAAAAAACCCCTCAAGACCCGTTTAGAGGCCCCAAGGGGTTATGCTA
TCAATCGTTGCGTTACACACACAAAAAACCAACACACATCCATCTTCGATGGATAGCGATTTTATTATCT
AACTGCTGATCGAGTGTAGCCAGATCTGATAATAAAATATCTTTATTTTCATTACATCTGTGTGTTGGTT
TTTTGTGTGAATCGAAAGTACTAACATACGCTCTCCATCAAAACAAAACGAAACAAAACAAACTAGCAAA
ATAGGCTGTCCCCAGTGCAAATGCAGGTGCCAGAACATTTCTCTGTCGACCAACTAGTGCCGTGCATTGA
TGTATAAACTCCAGGAATACGGTATCGATCCGGCGGATGTATAACACCAAAACTTGCTATGCAGAAATTT
GCACAGTGCGCAATTTTCTGCATAGCCGCTCATTCTCCTTATAAATCCCCATCCAATTTATCCCTTCATA
TTCAATTAGTTAAATAACTAAATCCAATAATCTCATTCTGGCACTCCCCTTGCTATTGCCTGACTGTACC
CACAACGGTGTATGCAGATTAAAGAGGAGAAATACTAGATGGTACCCACCATGACAGCTCTGACAGAGGG
AGCGAAACTGTTCGAGAAGGAGATCCCGTACATCACAGAGTTGGAAGGAGATGTCGAAGGGATGAAATTC
ATCATCAAGGGAGAAGGAACGGGTGACGCAACGACCGGAACGATCAAGGCCAAATACATTTGTACCACGG
GCGATTTGCCTGTCCCCTGGGCGACGCTTGTAAGCACGCTCTCGTATGGTGTCCAGTGCTTCGCGAAATA
TCCATCGCACATTAAGGACTTTTTCAAGTCGGCCATGCCAGAAGGTTACACACAAGAACGAACCATCTCC
TTTGAGGGGGACGGAGTGTATAAGACACGCGCGATGGTAACGTACGAGCGCGGGTCCATCTACAACAGGG
TAACTCTTACTGGGGAGAACTTTAAGAAGGACGGGCATATCTTGCGGAAAAACGTGGCATTTCAATGTCC
GCCCTCGATTCTGTATATTCTCCCGGACACGGTGAATAATGGGATCAGAGTGGAGTTCAACCAGGCATAC
GATATTGAGGGTGTGACTGAAAAGCTCGTCACCAAATGCAGCCAGATGAATCGCCCCCTTGCGGGATCAG
CAGCCGTCCATATCCCCCGGTATCACCATATTACCTACCACACAAAACTCTCAAAAGACAGAGATGAGAG
AAGGGACCATATGTGCCTGGTCGAAGTAGTGAAGGCGGTGGATCTTGATACATACCAGTGAAAGTTGTCT
CCTCCTGCACTGACTGACTGATACAATCGATTTCTGGATCCGCAGGCCTCTGCTAGCTTGACTGACTGAG
ATACAGCGTACCTTCAGCTCACAGACATGATAAGATACATTGATGAGTTTGGACAAACCACAACTAGAAT
GCAGTGAAAAAAATGCTTTATTTGTGAAATTTGTGATGCTATTGCTTTATTTGTAACCATTATAAGCTGC
AATAAACAAGTTAACAACAACAATTGCATTCATTTTATGTTTCAGGTTCAGGGGGAGGTGTGGGAGGTTT
TTTAAAGCAAGTAAAACCTCTACAAATGTGGTATTGGCCCATCTCTATCGGTATCGTAGCATAACCCCTT
GGGGCCTCTAAACGGGTCTTGAGGGGTTTTTTGTGCCCCTCGGGCCGGATTGCTATCTACCGGCATTGGC
GCAGAAAAAAATGCCTGATGCGACGCTGCGCGTCTTATACTCCCACATATGCCAGATTCAGCAACGGATA
CGGCTTCCCCAACTTGCCCACTTCCATACGTGTCCTCCTTACCAGAAATTTATCCTTAAGGTCGTCAGCT
ATCCTGCAGGCGATCTCTCGATTTCGATCAAGACATTCCTTTAATGGTCTTTTCTGGACACCACTAGGGG
TCAGAAGTAGTTCATCAAACTTTCTTCCCTCCCTAATCTCATTGGTTACCTTGGGCTATCGAAACTTAAT
TAACCAGTCAAGTCAGCTACTTGGCGAGATCGACTTGTCTGGGTTTCGACTACGCTCAGAATTGCGTCAG
TCAAGTTCGATCTGGTCCTTGCTATTGCACCCGTTCTCCGATTACGAGTTTCATTTAAATCATGTGAGCA
AAAGGCCAGCAAAAGGCCAGGAACCGTAAAAAGGCCGCGTTGCTGGCGTTTTTCCATAGGCTCCGCCCCC
CTGACGAGCATCACAAAAATCGACGCTCAAGTCAGAGGTGGCGAAACCCGACAGGACTATAAAGATACCA
GGCGTTTCCCCCTGGAAGCTCCCTCGTGCGCTCTCCTGTTCCGACCCTGCCGCTTACCGGATACCTGTCC
GCCTTTCTCCCTTCGGGAAGCGTGGCGCTTTCTCATAGCTCACGCTGTAGGTATCTCAGTTCGGTGTAGG
TCGTTCGCTCCAAGCTGGGCTGTGTGCACGAACCCCCCGTTCAGCCCGACCGCTGCGCCTTATCCGGTAA
CTATCGTCTTGAGTCCAACCCGGTAAGACACGACTTATCGCCACTGGCAGCAGCCACTGGTAACAGGATT
AGCAGAGCGAGGTATGTAGGCGGTGCTACAGAGTTCTTGAAGTGGTGGCCTAACTACGGCTACACTAGAA
GAACAGTATTTGGTATCTGCGCTCTGCTGAAGCCAGTTACCTTCGGAAAAAGAGTTGGTAGCTCTTGATC
CGGCAAACAAACCACCGCTGGTAGCGGTGGTTTTTTTGTTTGCAAGCAGCAGATTACGCGCAGAAAAAAA
GGATCTCAAGAAGATCCTTTGATCTTTTCTACGGGGTCTGACGCTCAGTGGAACGAAAACTCACGTTAAG
GGATTTTGGTCATGAGATTATCAAAAAGGATCTTCACCTAGATCCTTTTAAATTAAAAATGAAGTTTTAA
ATCAATCTAAAGTATATATGAGTAAACTTGGTCTGACAGTTACCAATGCTTAATCAGTGAGGCACCTATC
TCAGCGATCTGTCTATTTCGTTCATCCATAGTTGCATTTAAATTTCCGAACTCTCCAAGGCCCTCGTCGG
AAAATCTTCAAACCTTTCGTCCGATCCATCTTGCAGGCTACCTCTCGAACGAACTATCGCAAGTCTCTTG
GCCGGCCTTGCGCCTTGGCTATTGCTTGGCAGCGCCTATCGCCAGGTATTACTCCAATCCCGAATATCCG
AGATCGGGATCACCCGAGAGAAGTTCAACCTACATCCTCAATCCCGATCTATCCGAGATCCGAGGAATAT
CGAAATCGGGGCGCGCCTGGTGTACCGAGAACGATCCTCTCAGTGCGAGTCTCGACGATCCATATCGTTG
CTTGGCAGTCAGCCAGTCGGAATCCAGCTTGGGACCCAGGAAGTCCAATCGTCAGATATTGTACTCAAGC
CTGGTCACGGCAGCGTACCGATCTGTTTAAACCTAGATATTGATAGTCTGATCGGTCAACGTATAATCGA
GTCCTAGCTTTTGCAAACATCTATCAAGAGACAGGATCAGCAGGAGGCTTTCGCATGATTGAACAAGATG
GATTGCACGCAGGTTCTCCGGCGGCTTGGGTGGAGAGGCTATTCGGCTATGACTGGGCACAACAGACAAT
CGGCTGCTCTGATGCCGCCGTGTTCCGGCTGTCAGCGCAGGGGCGTCCGGTTCTTTTTGTCAAGACCGAC
CTGTCCGGTGCCCTGAATGAACTGCAAGACGAGGCAGCGCGGCTATCGTGGCTGGCGACGACGGGCGTTC
CTTGCGCGGCTGTGCTCGACGTTGTCACTGAAGCGGGAAGGGACTGGCTGCTATTGGGCGAAGTGCCGGG
GCAGGATCTCCTGTCATCTCACCTTGCTCCTGCCGAGAAAGTATCCATCATGGCTGATGCAATGCGGCGG
CTGCATACGCTTGATCCGGCTACCTGCCCATTCGACCACCAAGCGAAACATCGCATCGAGCGAGCACGTA
CTCGGATGGAAGCCGGTCTTGTCGATCAGGATGATCTGGACGAAGAGCATCAGGGGCTCGCGCCAGCCGA
ACTGTTCGCCAGGCTCAAGGCGTCTATGCCCGACGGCGAGGATCTCGTCGTGACCCACGGCGATGCCTGC
TTGCCGAATATCATGGTGGAAAATGGCCGCTTTTCTGGATTCATCGACTGTGGCCGTCTGGGTGTGGCGG
ACCGCTATCAGGACATAGCGTTGGCTACCCGTGATATTGCTGAAGAGCTTGGCGGCGAATGGGCTGACCG
CTTCCTTGTGCTTTACGGTATCGCCGCGCCCGATTCGCAGCGCATCGCCTTCTATCGCCTTCTTGACGAG
TTCTTCTGACCGATTCTAGGTGCATTGGCGCAGAAAAAAATGCCTGATGCGACGCTGCGCGTCTTATACT
CCCACATATGCCAGATTCAGCAACGGATACGGCTTCCCCAACTTGCCCACTTCCATACGTGTCCTCCTTA
CCAGAAATTTATCCTTAAGGTCGTTTAAACTCGACTCTGGCTCTATCGAATCTCCGTCGTTTCGAGCTTA
CGCGAACAGCCGTGGCGCTCATTTGCTCGTCGGGCATCGAATCTCGTCAGCTATCGTCAGCTTACCTTTT
TGGCA
