>Addgene plasmid #72841 | PatoL-OG241 | addgene partial sequence | sequence record 164159 | RVprimer3 5'-CTAGCAAAATAGGCTGTCCC-3'
TTTCTCTGTCGACCAACTAGTGCCGTGCATTGATGTATAAACTCCAGGAATACGGTATCGATCCGGCGGA
TGTATAACACCAAAACTTGCTATGCAGAAATTTGCACAGTGCGCAATTTTCTGCATAGCCGCTCATTCTC
CTTATAAATCCCCATCCAATTTATCCCTTCATATTCAATTAGTTAAATAACTAAATCCAATAATCTCATT
CTGGCACTCCCCTTGCTATTGCCTGACTGTACCCACAACGGTGTATGCAGATTAAAGAGGAGAAATACTA
GATGGTACCCACCATGACAGCTCTGACAGAGGGAGCGAAACTGTTCGAGAAGGAGATCCCGTACATCACA
GAGTTGGAAGGAGATGTCGAAGGGATGAAATTCATCATCAAGGGAGAAGGAACGGGTGACGCAACGACCG
GAACGATCAAGGCCAAATACATTTGTACCACGGGCGATTTGCCTGTCCCCTGGGCGACGCTTGTAAGCAC
GCTCTCGTATGGTGTCCAGTGCTTCGCGAAATATCCATCGCACATTAAGGACTTTTTCAAGTCGGCCATG
CCAGAAGGTTACACACAAGAACGAACCATCTCCTTTGAGGGGGACGGAGTGTATAAGACACGCGCGATGG
TAACGTACGAGCGCGGGTCCATCTACAACAGGGTAACTCTTACTGGGGAGAACTTTAAGAAGGACGGGCA
TATCTTGCGGAAAAACGTGGCATTTCAATGTCCGCCCTCGAT
