>Addgene plasmid #72841 | PatoL-OG241 | addgene partial sequence | sequence record 164160 | pBR322ori-F 5'-GGGAAACGCCTGGTATCTTT-3'
TCTGACTTGAGCGTCGATTTTTGTGATGCTCGTCAGGGGGGCGGAGCCTATGGAAAAACGCCAGCAACGC
GGCCTTTTTACGGTTCCTGGCCTTTTGCTGGCCTTTTGCTCACATGATTTAAATGAAACTCGTAATCGGA
GAACGGGTGCAATAGCAAGGACCAGATCGAACTTGACTGACGCAATTCTGAGCGTAGTCGAAACCCAGAC
AAGTCGATCTCGCCAAGTAGCTGACTTGACTGGTTAATTAAGTTTCGATAGCCCAAGGTAACCAATGAGA
TTAGGGAGGGAAGAAAGTTTGATGAACTACTTCTGACCCCTAGTGGTGTCCAGAAAAGACCATTAAAGGA
ATGTCTTGATCGAAATCGAGAGATCGCCTGCAGGATAGCTGACGACCTTAAGGATAAATTTCTGGTAAGG
AGGACACGTATGGAAGTGGGCAAGTTGGGGAAGCCGTATCCGTTGCTGAATCTGGCATATGTGGGAGTAT
AAGACGCGCAGCGTCGCATCAGGCATTTTTTTCTGCGCCAATGCCGGTAGATAGCAATCCGGCCCGAGGG
GCACAAAAAACCCCTCAAGACCCGTTTAGAGGCCCCAAGGGGTTATGCTACGATACCGATAGAGATGGGC
CAATACCACATTTGTAGAGGTTTTACTTGCTTTAAAAAACCTCCCACACCTCCCCCTGAACCTGAAACAT
AAAATGAATGCAATTGTTGTTGTTAACTTGTTTATTGCAGCTTATAATGGT
